>Addgene plasmid #153241 | pDGE332 | addgene full sequence | sequence record 305772 | Addgene NGS Result
TCGCGCGTTTCGGTGATGACGGTGAAAACCTCTGACACATGCAGCTCCCGGAGACGGTCACAGCTTGTCT
GTAAGCGGATGCCGGGAGCAGACAAGCCCGTCAGGGCGCGTCAGCGGGTGTTGGCGGGTGTCGGGGCTGG
CTTAACTATGCGGCATCAGAGCAGATTGTACTGAGAGTGCACCATATGCGGTGTGAAATACCGCACAGAT
GCGTAAGGAGAAAATACCGCATCAGGCGCCATTCGCCATTCAGGCTGCGCAACTGTTGGGAAGGGCGATC
GGTGCGGGCCTCTTCGCTATTACGCCAGCTGGCGAAAGGGGGATGTGCTGCAAGGCGATTAAGTTGGGTA
ACGCCAGGGTTTTCCCAGTCACGACGTTGTAAAACGACGGCCAGTGAATTCGAGCTCGGTACCTCGCGAA
TGCATCTAGATTTTGGTCTCAAGGGAAAAAAAAGCACCGACTCGGTGCCACTTTTTCAAGTTGATAACGG
ACTAGCCTTATTTCAACTTGCTATGCTGTTTCCAGCATAGCTCTGAAACAAGTCTTCGACTGGCTGTGTA
TAAGGGAGCCTGACATTTATATTCCCCAGAACATCAGGTTAATGGCGTTTTTGATGTCATTTTCGCGGTG
GCTGAGATCAGCCACTTCTTCCCCGATAACGGAAACCGGCACACTGGCCATATCGGTGGTCATCATGCGC
CAGCTTTCATCCCCGATATGCACCACCGGGTAAAGTTCACGGGAGACTTTATCTGACAGCAGACGTGCAC
TGGCCAGGGGGATCACCATCCGTCGCCCGGGCGTGTCAATAATATCACTCTGTACATCCACAAACAGACG
ATAACGGCTCTCTCTTTTATAGGTGTAAACCTTAAACTGCATTTCACCAGCCCCTGTTCTCGTCAGCAAA
AGAGCCGTTCATTTCAATAAACCGGGCGACCTCAGCCATCCCTTCCTGATTTTCCGCTTTCCAGCGTTCG
GCACGCAGACGACGGGCTTCATTCTGCATGGTTGTGCTTACCAGACCGGAGATATTGACATCATATATGC
CTTGAGCAACTGATAGCTGTCGCTGTCAACTGTCACTGTAATACGCTGCTTCATAGCATACCTCTTTTTG
ACATACTTCGGGTATACATATCAGTATATATTCTTATACCGCAAAAATCAGCGCGCAAATACGCATACTG
TTATCTGGCTTTTAGTAAGCCGGATCCACGCGGCGTTTACGCCCCCCCTGCCACTCATCGCAGTACTGTT
GTAATTCATTAAGCATTCTGCCGACATGGAAGCCATCACAAACGGCATGATGAACCTGAATCGCCAGCGG
CATCAGCACCTTGTCGCCTTGCGTATAATATTTGCCCATGGTGAAAACGGGGGCGAAGAAGTTGTCCATA
TTGGCCACGTTTAAATCAAAACTGGTGAAACTCACCCAGGGATTGGCTGAGACGAAAAACATATTCTCAA
TAAACCCTTTAGGGAAATAGGCCAGGTTTTCACCGTAACACGCCACATCTTGCGAATATATGTGTAGAAA
CTGCCGGAAATCGTCGTGGTATTCACTCCAGAGCGATGAAAACGTTTCAGTTTGCTCATGGAAAACGGTG
TAACAAGGGTGAACACTATCCCATATCACCAGCTCACCGTCTTTCATTGCCATACGGAATTCCGGATGAG
CATTCATCAGGCGGGCAAGAATGTGAATAAAGGCCGGATAAAACTTGTGCTTATTTTTCTTTACGGTCTT
TAAAAAGGCCGTAATATCCAGCTGAACGGTCTGGTTATAGGTACATTGAGCAACTGACTGAAATGCCTCA
AAATGTTCTTTACGATGCCATTGGGATATATCAACGGTGGTATATCCAGTGATTTTTTTCTCCATTTTAG
CTTCCTTAGCTCCTGAAAATCTCGATAACTCAAAAAATACGCCCGGTAGTGATCTTATTTCATTATGGTG
AAAGTTGGAACCTCTTACGTGCCGATCAACGTCTCAGAAGACTTCAATCACTACTTCGACTCTAGCTGTA
TATAAACTCAGCTTCGTTTTCTTATCTAAGCGATGTGGGACTTTTGAAGATTGTTTTCAACTTAGTCGTG
ACTGGGAAAACGCAATGAGACCAATCGGATCCCGGGCCCGTCGACTGCAGAGGCCTGCATGCAAGCTTGG
CGTAATCATGGTCATAGCTGTTTCCTGTGTGAAATTGTTATCCGCTCACAATTCCACACAACATACGAGC
CGGAAGCATAAAGTGTAAAGCCTGGGGTGCCTAATGAGTGAGCTAACTCACATTAATTGCGTTGCGCTCA
CTGCCCGCTTTCCAGTCGGGAAACCTGTCGTGCCAGCTGCATTAATGAATCGGCCAACGCGCGGGGAGAG
GCGGTTTGCGTATTGGGCGCTCTTCCGCTTCCTCGCTCACTGACTCGCTGCGCTCGGTCGTTCGGCTGCG
GCGAGCGGTATCAGCTCACTCAAAGGCGGTAATACGGTTATCCACAGAATCAGGGGATAACGCAGGAAAG
AACATGTGAGCAAAAGGCCAGCAAAAGGCCAGGAACCGTAAAAAGGCCGCGTTGCTGGCGTTTTTCCATA
GGCTCCGCCCCCCTGACGAGCATCACAAAAATCGACGCTCAAGTCAGAGGTGGCGAAACCCGACAGGACT
ATAAAGATACCAGGCGTTTCCCCCTGGAAGCTCCCTCGTGCGCTCTCCTGTTCCGACCCTGCCGCTTACC
GGATACCTGTCCGCCTTTCTCCCTTCGGGAAGCGTGGCGCTTTCTCATAGCTCACGCTGTAGGTATCTCA
GTTCGGTGTAGGTCGTTCGCTCCAAGCTGGGCTGTGTGCACGAACCCCCCGTTCAGCCCGACCGCTGCGC
CTTATCCGGTAACTATCGTCTTGAGTCCAACCCGGTAAGACACGACTTATCGCCACTGGCAGCAGCCACT
GGTAACAGGATTAGCAGAGCGAGGTATGTAGGCGGTGCTACAGAGTTCTTGAAGTGGTGGCCTAACTACG
GCTACACTAGAAGAACAGTATTTGGTATCTGCGCTCTGCTGAAGCCAGTTACCTTCGGAAAAAGAGTTGG
TAGCTCTTGATCCGGCAAACAAACCACCGCTGGTAGCGGTGGTTTTTTTGTTTGCAAGCAGCAGATTACG
CGCAGAAAAAAAGGATCTCAAGAAGATCCTTTGATCTTTTCTACGGGGTCTGACGCTCAGTGGAACGAAA
ACTCACGTTAAGGGATTTTGGTCATGAGATTATCAAAAAGGATCTTCACCTAGATCCTTTTAAATTAAAA
ATGAAGTTTTAAATCAATCTAAAGTATATATGAGTAAACTTGGTCTGACAGTTACCAATGCTTAATCAGT
GAGGCACCTATCTCAGCGATCTGTCTATTTCGTTCATCCATAGTTGCCTGACTCCCCGTCGTGTAGATAA
CTACGATACGGGAGGGCTTACCATCTGGCCCCAGTGCTGCAATGATACCGCGAGATCCACGCTCACCGGC
TCCAGATTTATCAGCAATAAACCAGCCAGCCGGAAGGGCCGAGCGCAGAAGTGGTCCTGCAACTTTATCC
GCCTCCATCCAGTCTATTAATTGTTGCCGGGAAGCTAGAGTAAGTAGTTCGCCAGTTAATAGTTTGCGCA
ACGTTGTTGCCATTGCTACAGGCATCGTGGTGTCACGCTCGTCGTTTGGTATGGCTTCATTCAGCTCCGG
TTCCCAACGATCAAGGCGAGTTACATGATCCCCCATGTTGTGCAAAAAAGCGGTTAGCTCCTTCGGTCCT
CCGATCGTTGTCAGAAGTAAGTTGGCCGCAGTGTTATCACTCATGGTTATGGCAGCACTGCATAATTCTC
TTACTGTCATGCCATCCGTAAGATGCTTTTCTGTGACTGGTGAGTACTCAACCAAGTCATTCTGAGAATA
GTGTATGCGGCGACCGAGTTGCTCTTGCCCGGCGTCAATACGGGATAATACCGCGCCACATAGCAGAACT
TTAAAAGTGCTCATCATTGGAAAACGTTCTTCGGGGCGAAAACTCTCAAGGATCTTACCGCTGTTGAGAT
CCAGTTCGATGTAACCCACTCGTGCACCCAACTGATCTTCAGCATCTTTTACTTTCACCAGCGTTTCTGG
GTGAGCAAAAACAGGAAGGCAAAATGCCGCAAAAAAGGGAATAAGGGCGACACGGAAATGTTGAATACTC
ATACTCTTCCTTTTTCAATATTATTGAAGCATTTATCAGGGTTATTGTCTCATGAGCGGATACATATTTG
AATGTATTTAGAAAAATAAACAAATAGGGGTTCCGCGCACATTTCCCCGAAAAGTGCCACCTGACGTCTA
AGAAACCATTATTATCATGACATTAACCTATAAAAATAGGCGTATCACGAGGCCCTTTCGTC
Features (pLannotate 1.2.2; 17 found; start..end, strand, type, name):
    137..236     +  misc_feature   bom (fragment): basis of mobility region from pBR322
    242..399     -  CDS            lacZα (fragment): LacZα fragment of β-galactosidase; lacZ fragment
    454..521     -  misc_RNA       tracrRNA (fragment): trans-activating CRISPR RNA for the Streptococcus pyogenes CRISPR/Cas9 system
    580..882     -  CDS            ccdB: CCDB_ECOLI - Also known as G, letB, letD. Experimental evidence at protein level: Swiss-Prot protein existence level 1. Toxic component of a type II toxin-antitoxin (TA) system, functioning in plasmid maintainence. Responsible for the post- segregational killing (PSK) of plasmid-free cells, also referred to as a plasmid addiction system. Half-life of over 2 hours. Cell killing by CcdB is accompanied by filamentation, defects in chromosome and plasmid segregation, defects in cell division, formation of anucleate cells, decreased DNA synthesis and plasmid loss. Interferes with the activity of DN
    887..1045    -  CDS            ccdA (fragment): CCDA_ECO57 - Also known as H, letA. Experimental evidence at protein level: Swiss-Prot protein existence level 1. Antitoxin component of a type II toxin-antitoxin (TA) system which inhibits the post-segregational killing (PSK) of plasmid-free cells, also referred to as a plasmid addiction system. Binds to and blocks the activity of CcdB; will also remove bound CcdB protein from the CcdB-GyrA complex by forming a CcdA-CcdB complex, a process termed rejuvenation. Functions as a transcriptional corepressor for the ccdAB operon, repression also requires CcdB (By similarity). From Escherichia coli
   1227..1885    -  CDS            CmR: chloramphenicol acetyltransferase; cat; confers resistance to chloramphenicol
   1886..1988    -  promoter       cat promoter: promoter of the E. coli cat gene encoding chloramphenicol acetyltransferase
   2061..2077    -  promoter       AtU6 promoter (fragment): consensus promoter from the three Arabidopsis U6 snRNA genes (Waibel and Filipowicz, 1990; Nekrasov et al., 2013)
   2095..2111    +  CDS            lacZα (fragment): LacZα fragment of β-galactosidase; lacZ fragment
   2205..2221    -  protein_bind   lac operator: The lac repressor binds to the lac operator to inhibit transcription in E. coli. This inhibition can be relieved by adding lactose or isopropyl-β-D-thiogalactopyranoside (IPTG). lac repressor encoded by lacI
   2229..2259    -  promoter       lac promoter: promoter for the E. coli lac operon
   2274..2295    -  protein_bind   CAP binding site: CAP binding activates transcription in the presence of cAMP. E. coli catabolite activator protein
   2308..2400    -  CDS            lacI (fragment): lac repressor; lacI; The lac repressor binds to the lac operator to inhibit transcription in E. coli. This inhibition can be relieved by adding lactose or isopropyl-β-D-thiogalactopyranoside (IPTG).
   2583..3171    -  rep_origin     ori: high-copy-number ColE1/pMB1/pBR322/pUC origin of replication
   3342..4202    -  CDS            AmpR: β-lactamase; bla; confers resistance to ampicillin, carbenicillin, and related antibiotics
   4203..4307    -  promoter       AmpR promoter: bla
   4402..35      +  CDS            rop (fragment) (across the origin): Rop protein, which maintains plasmids at low copy number; rop
