[The description below was written by a language model from this plasmid's Addgene catalogue record and pLannotate feature annotations shown in this document.]
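Description:
pDGE332 is an empty "M1" shuttle vector for plant CRISPR/Cas9 work, built on a pUC57-BsaI backbone and used to prepare single guide RNA transcriptional units driven by the Arabidopsis thaliana U6 promoter. It is a high-copy E. coli plasmid with a ColE1/pUC-type origin and an ampicillin resistance gene (β-lactamase with its own promoter) on the backbone. Remnants of the lac region (lac promoter, operator, CAP site and lacZα fragments), together with short bom, rop and lacI fragments, are carried over from the parental cloning vector. The sequenced record is about 4.4 kb.

The functional cassette lies on the minus strand. It comprises the AtU6 promoter (only a short fragment is annotated), a placeholder made up of a chloramphenicol resistance gene with its cat promoter, a partial ccdA and the ccdB toxin gene, and then a Streptococcus pyogenes tracrRNA-derived sequence that corresponds to the sgRNA scaffold. Because ccdB kills standard E. coli strains, the uncut vector is propagated in a ccdB-tolerant strain under chloramphenicol and ampicillin selection. When hybridized oligonucleotides encoding a target-specific spacer are cloned in, they presumably replace the ccdB/CmR cassette, so ccdB acts as a counter-selection against unmodified vector, leaving a complete U6 promoter–guide–scaffold unit. The record does not state which restriction enzymes are used for this step. It also does not spell out the downstream assembly, although the "shuttle" and "M1" designations and the associated work on multiplex editing in Nicotiana benthamiana and Arabidopsis suggest the finished units are combined into multi-guide arrays in recipient vectors. The plasmid carries no Cas9 gene or plant selection marker.
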