Addgene plasmid #153241: pDGE332
Purpose: (Empty Backbone) M1 shuttle vector containing the Arabidopsis thaliana U6 promoter for preparation of single guide RNA transcriptional units by cloning of hybridized oligonucleotides.
Depositing lab: Johannes Stuttmann. Depositing organization: Martin-Luther-Universitaet Halle-Wittenberg. Publication: Highly efficient multiplex editing: One-shot generation of 8x Nicotiana benthamiana and 12x Arabidopsis mutants. Stuttmann J, Barthel K, Martin P, Ordon J, Erickson JL, Herr R, Ferik F, Kretschmer C, Berner T, Keilwagen J, Marillonnet S, Bonas U. Plant J. 2021 Feb 12. doi: 10.1111/tpj.15197. PubMed 33577114.
Backbone
  Vector backbone: pUC57-BsaI
  Backbone size (bp): 2700
  Vector type: CRISPR
  Selectable markers: ccdB
Growth in bacteria
  Bacterial resistance: Chloramphenicol and Ampicillin, 25 & 100 μg/mL
  Growth temperature: 37°C
  Growth strain: ccdB Survival
  Copy number: High Copy
Gene/Insert
  Gene/Insert name: None
Terms and licenses: Academic/Nonprofit Terms; Industry Terms: Not Available to Industry
Depositor comments: Please visit https://www.biorxiv.org/content/10.1101/2020.03.31.018671v2 for bioRxiv preprint.
How to cite: pDGE332 was a gift from Johannes Stuttmann (Addgene plasmid # 153241 ; http://n2t.net/addgene:153241 ; RRID:Addgene_153241)
